>Addgene plasmid #241989 | f(syn)w-CMV-mKate2-p2A-RimBP2 | addgene full sequence | sequence record 484643 | Addgene NGS Result
GATCCCCTATGGTGCACTCTCAGTACAATCTGCTCTGATGCCGCATAGTTAAGCCAGTATCTGCTCCCTG
CTTGTGTGTTGGAGGTCGCTGAGTAGTGCGCGAGCAAAATTTAAGCTACAACAAGGCAAGGCTTGACCGA
CAATTGCATGAAGAATCTGCTTAGGGTTAGGCGTTTTGCGCTGCTTCGCGATGTACGGGCCAGATATACG
CGTTGACATTGATTATTGACTAGTTATTAATAGTAATCAATTACGGGGTCATTAGTTCATAGCCCATATA
TGGAGTTCCGCGTTACATAACTTACGGTAAATGGCCCGCCTGGCTGACCGCCCAACGACCCCCGCCCATT
GACGTCAATAATGACGTATGTTCCCATAGTAACGCCAATAGGGACTTTCCATTGACGTCAATGGGTGGAG
TATTTACGGTAAACTGCCCACTTGGCAGTACATCAAGTGTATCATATGCCAAGTACGCCCCCTATTGACG
TCAATGACGGTAAATGGCCCGCCTGGCATTATGCCCAGTACATGACCTTATGGGACTTTCCTACTTGGCA
GTACATCTACGTATTAGTCATCGCTATTACCATGGTGATGCGGTTTTGGCAGTACATCAATGGGCGTGGA
TAGCGGTTTGACTCACGGGGATTTCCAAGTCTCCACCCCATTGACGTCAATGGGAGTTTGTTTTGGCACC
AAAATCAACGGGACTTTCCAAAATGTCGTAACAACTCCGCCCCATTGACGCAAATGGGCGGTAGGCGTGT
ACGGTGGGAGGTCTATATAAGCAGCGCGTTTTGCCTGTACTGGGTCTCTCTGGTTAGACCAGATCTGAGC
CTGGGAGCTCTCTGGCTAACTAGGGAACCCACTGCTTAAGCCTCAATAAAGCTTGCCTTGAGTGCTTCAA
GTAGTGTGTGCCCGTCTGTTGTGTGACTCTGGTAACTAGAGATCCCTCAGACCCTTTTAGTCAGTGTGGA
AAATCTCTAGCAGTGGCGCCCGAACAGGGACTTGAAAGCGAAAGGGAAACCAGAGGAGCTCTCTCGACGC
AGGACTCGGCTTGCTGAAGCGCGCACGGCAAGAGGCGAGGGGCGGCGACTGGTGAGTACGCCAAAAATTT
TGACTAGCGGAGGCTAGAAGGAGAGAGATGGGTGCGAGAGCGTCAGTATTAAGCGGGGGAGAATTAGATC
GCGATGGGAAAAAATTCGGTTAAGGCCAGGGGGAAAGAAAAAATATAAATTAAAACATATAGTATGGGCA
AGCAGGGAGCTAGAACGATTCGCAGTTAATCCTGGCCTGTTAGAAACATCAGAAGGCTGTAGACAAATAC
TGGGACAGCTACAACCATCCCTTCAGACAGGATCAGAAGAACTTAGATCATTATATAATACAGTAGCAAC
CCTCTATTGTGTGCATCAAAGGATAGAGATAAAAGACACCAAGGAAGCTTTAGACAAGATAGAGGAAGAG
CAAAACAAAAGTAAGACCACCGCACAGCAAGCGGCCGCTGATCTTCAGACCTGGAGGAGGAGATATGAGG
GACAATTGGAGAAGTGAATTATATAAATATAAAGTAGTAAAAATTGAACCATTAGGAGTAGCACCCACCA
AGGCAAAGAGAAGAGTGGTGCAGAGAGAAAAAAGAGCAGTGGGAATAGGAGCTTTGTTCCTTGGGTTCTT
GGGAGCAGCAGGAAGCACTATGGGCGCAGCGTCAATGACGCTGACGGTACAGGCCAGACAATTATTGTCT
GGTATAGTGCAGCAGCAGAACAATTTGCTGAGGGCTATTGAGGCGCAACAGCATCTGTTGCAACTCACAG
TCTGGGGCATCAAGCAGCTCCAGGCAAGAATCCTGGCTGTGGAAAGATACCTAAAGGATCAACAGCTCCT
GGGGATTTGGGGTTGCTCTGGAAAACTCATTTGCACCACTGCTGTGCCTTGGAATGCTAGTTGGAGTAAT
AAATCTCTGGAACAGATTTGGAATCACACGACCTGGATGGAGTGGGACAGAGAAATTAACAATTACACAA
GCTTAATACACTCCTTAATTGAAGAATCGCAAAACCAGCAAGAAAAGAATGAACAAGAATTATTGGAATT
AGATAAATGGGCAAGTTTGTGGAATTGGTTTAACATAACAAATTGGCTGTGGTATATAAAATTATTCATA
ATGATAGTAGGAGGCTTGGTAGGTTTAAGAATAGTTTTTGCTGTACTTTCTATAGTGAATAGAGTTAGGC
AGGGATATTCACCATTATCGTTTCAGACCCACCTCCCAACCCCGAGGGGACCCGACAGGCCCGAAGGAAT
AGAAGAAGAAGGTGGAGAGAGAGACAGAGACAGATCCATTCGATTAGTGAACGGATCGGCACTGCGTGCG
CCAATTCTGCAGACAAATGGCAGTATTCATCCACAATTTTAAAAGAAAAGGGGGGATTGGGGGGTACAGT
GCAGGGGAAAGAATAGTAGACATAATAGCAACAGACATACAAACTAAAGAATTACAAAAACAAATTACAA
AAATTCAAAATTTTCGGGTTTATTACAGGGACAGCAGAGATCCAGTTTGGTTAATCGCATGCTAGAGAGG
GCCCTGCGTATGAGTGCAAGTGGGTTTTAGGACCAGGATGAGGCGGGGTGGGGGTGCCTACCTGACGACC
GACCCCGACCCACTGGACAAGCACCCAACCCCCATTCCCCAAATTGCGCATCCCCTATCAGAGAGGGGGA
GGGGAAACAGGATGCGGCGAGGCGCGTGCGCACTGCCAGCTTCAGCACCGCGGACAGTGCCTTCGCCCCC
GCCTGGCGGCGCGCGCCACCGCCGCCTCAGCACTGAAGGCGCGCTGACGTCACTCGCCGGTCCCCCGCAA
ACTCCCCTTCCCGGCCACCTTGGTCGCGTCCGCGCCGCCGCCGGCCCAGCCGGACCGCACCACGCGAGGC
GCGAGATAGGGGGGCACGGGCGCGACCATCTGCGCTGCGGCGCCGGCGACTCAGCGCTGCCTCAGTCTGC
GGTGGGCAGCGGAGGAGTCGTGTCGTGCCTGAGAGCGCAGTCGGATCCACCGGTCGCCACCATGGTGAGC
GAGCTGATTAAGGAGAACATGCACATGAAGCTGTACATGGAGGGCACCGTGAACAACCACCACTTCAAGT
GCACATCCGAGGGCGAAGGCAAGCCCTACGAGGGCACCCAGACCATGAGAATCAAGGCGGTCGAGGGCGG
CCCTCTCCCCTTCGCCTTCGACATCCTGGCTACCAGCTTCATGTACGGCAGCAAAACCTTCATCAACCAC
ACCCAGGGCATCCCCGACTTCTTTAAGCAGTCCTTCCCCGAGGGCTTCACATGGGAGAGAGTCACCACAT
ACGAAGACGGGGGCGTGCTGACCGCTACCCAGGACACCAGCCTCCAGGACGGCTGCCTCATCTACAACGT
CAAGATCAGAGGGGTGAACTTCCCATCCAACGGCCCTGTGATGCAGAAGAAAACACTCGGCTGGGAGGCC
TCCACCGAGACCCTGTACCCCGCTGACGGCGGCCTGGAAGGCAGAGCCGACATGGCCCTGAAGCTCGTGG
GCGGGGGCCACCTGATCTGCAACTTGAAGACCACATACAGATCCAAGAAACCCGCTAAGAACCTCAAGAT
GCCCGGCGTCTACTATGTGGACAGAAGACTGGAAAGAATCAAGGAGGCCGACAAAGAGACCTACGTCGAG
CAGCACGAGGTGGCTGTGGCCAGATACTGCGACCTCCCTAGCAAACTGGGGCACAGAGGATCCGGAGCTA
CTAACTTCAGCCTGCTGAAGCAAGCAGGAGATGTTGAAGAAAACCCCGGGCCTGCTAGCATGCGAGAGGC
TGCTGAGCGGCGGCAACAGCTGGAGTTGGAGCATGAGCAAGCCCTGGCCTTCCTCAATGCCAAGCAGCAG
GAGATCCAGCTACTGCAGCAGGCTCAGGTTGAAGCTAAGAAAGAGCATGAAGGTGCTGTGCAGCTGTTAG
AGAACACCCTGGACTGCATGCAGTCCAAGGTCCGAGAGCTGGAAGAGAAATGCCGTGTGCAGAGTGAGCA
GTTTAACTTGTTGTCCCGGGACCTGGAAAAGTTCCGGCAACACACTGGGAGTATTGACCTGCTGGGCAGC
AGCTCAGTGGCCCTGCTGGATGTTCCCTTGGCCCCTGGCAAGCCTTTCCCTCAGTACATGAATGGACTAG
CCACCTCCATCCACAAAGGTCACGAGGGCCCCACTGGACACTACTCTGTGATTGGTGACTATATTCCGCT
GTCTGGGGACAAGCTGGAGTCTCCGTGTGTGAAGCCCTCCTTCCTCTTGCGATCCAGCAGCCCAAGATGC
AGATTTGAGTCCGAGATGGACAATGACCGGAACTCTAACAACTCCAAGCAAAGCAGCTCGGGGAAGGTGC
ACCTGTGTGTGGCCCGCTACAGTTACAACCCCTTCGATGGGCCCAATGAGAACCCAGAAGCTGAGCTGCC
TCTCACGGCGGGAAAGTACCTCTATGTCTATGGGGACATGGATGAAGATGGGTTCTATGAAGGAGAGCTT
CTGGATGGGCAAAGGGGCTTGGTGCCCTCCAACTTTGTGGATTTTATCCAGGACAATGAGTCGCGGCTGG
CTGGTACTCTGGGGAGTGAGCAGGACCAGAACTTTCTCAACCACTCTGGCATCAGTCTGGAGCGCGACAG
CATCCTTCACCTTCACTCCCCAACTCAAGTGGACTCGGGGATCACCGACAATGGTGGGGGGACCCTGGAC
GTGAACATCGACGACATCGGAGAAGACACCGTGCCTTACCCTAGGAAAATCACCCTTATCAAACAGCTTG
CCAAAAGTGTCATCGTGGGCTGGGAGCCCCCTGCTGTGCCTCCCGGCTGGGGCACCGTGAGCAGTTATAA
TGTGCTGGTGGACAAAGAGACACGCATGAGCCTTGCCCTGGGTAGGAGAACTAAGGCGCTGATCGAGAAA
CTTAACACAGCTGCCTGCACCTACCGCATCTCCGTGCAGTGCGTCACGAGCCGGGGAAACTCAGACGAGC
TGCAGTGCACTCTGCTGGTGGGCAAGGATGTGGTGGTGGCACCGTCCCAGCTGCGTGTGGACAACATCAC
ACAGATCTCTGCCCAGCTCTCGTGGCTGCCGACCAACAGTAACTACAGCCATATCATCTTCCTCAACGAA
GAAGAACTGGACATCGTGAAGGCAGCCAGGTACAAGTACCAATTCTTCAACCTCAGGCCTAATATGGCCT
ACAAGGTGAAGGTCTTGGCCCAGCCACACCAGATGCCCTGGCAGCTGCCGCTGGAGCAGAGAGAAAAGAA
GGAGGCCTGTGTGGAGTTCTCCACGCTGCCTGCAGGACCTCCAGCCCCACCACAAGATGTCACTGTCCAC
GCTGGGGCCACAGCCGCCTCTGTTCAGGTCTCCTGGAAGCCCCCTGCACTGACTCCCACTGGGTTGTCCA
ATGGAGCAAATGTCACAGGATACGGCGTGTACGCCAAAGGGCAGAGGGTGGCTGAGGTCATCGCCCCCAC
GGCAGATGGCACGGCAGTGGAGCTGATCCGGCTGCGAAGCCTAGAGGCCAAGGCCGTGAGTGTGCGTACC
CTGTCTGTACAGGGAGAGTCCATGGATTCTGCCCTCGCTGCCATCCCCCCTGACCTCCTGGTGCCTCCAG
CCCCCCACCCGAGGACTGCTCCCCCACCAAAGCCATTAGCAAGTGACATGGATACCAAAGACCAACACCT
GGGGCCCCACGTCAAAGTGGATGAGTCCTGGGAGCAGAGCCGGTCACCGGGCCCTGCACATGGCCACATG
TTGGAACCACCTGACATGCACAGCGCTGGCCCAGGCAGAAGGTCACCCTCGCCCAGCCGGATCCTTCCTC
AGCCACAAGGAGCCCCCGTGTCTACCACTGTCGCCAAGGCCATGGCCCGTGAAGCTGCACAGAGGGTGGC
TGAGAGCAACAGGTTAGAGAAAAGGAGCCTCTTTCTAGAGCAAAGCAGTGCGGGGCAATATACCAACTCG
GACGAGGAGGACGGCTACGCCTCCCCCGAGGTCAAGAGGAGAGGCACCTCAGTGGATGACTTCCTCAAAG
GGTCAGAGCTGGGCAAGCAGCCCCACTGTTGCCATGGAGATGAGTACCACACAGAGAGCAGCCGGGGGTC
AGACCTGTCGGACATCATGGAGGAGGATGAGGAGGAGCTATACTCAGAGATGCAGCTGGAGGATGGGGGC
CGCCGTCGGCCCAGCGGTACCTCTCACAACGCCCTCAAGATTTTAGGAAACTCCACGTTGATGGGACGAG
CAGACCGGATGGAACACGTGAGCCGAAGGTATTCACACAGTGGCGGAGGGTCTCATAGGCACCGCCCAGC
GATGGCTCCATCCATTGATGAATACACCGGGCGAGACCATCTTTCTCCAGACTTCTATGATGAGTCCGAA
ACTGACCCTGGTGCTGAGGAGCTCCCAGCCCGTATCTTTGTGGCTCTGTTTGACTATGACCCACTGACCA
TGTCCCCAAACCCAGACGCTGCTGAAGAGGAGCTTCCCTTCAAAGAAGGACAGATCATCAAGGTATATGG
AGACAAAGACGCAGATGGCTTCTACCGTGGGGAGACCTGTGCCAGGCTCGGCCTCATTCCCTGTAACATG
GTCTCTGAGATCCATGCGGATGATGAGGAGATGATGGATCAGCTGCTGAGGCAAGGCTTCCTCCCTCTGA
ACACGCCTGTGGAGAAAATAGAGAGAAGTAGAAGAAGCGGCCGGGGTCACTCTGTACCCACACGAAGAAT
GGTGGCTCTCTACGACTATGATCCTAGGGAAAGCTCTCCTAACGTGGATGTTGAGGCTGAACTTCCATTT
TGCACAGGAGACATTATTACTGTTTTTGGTGAAATCGATGAAGATGGATTTTATTATGGAGAGCTGAATG
GGCAAAAAGGCCTCGTGCCTTCCAATTTCCTGGAAGAAGTGCCTGATGATGTGGAGGTCCACCTTTCTGA
TGCTCCGCCCCACTACTCCCACGACCCGCCCATGCGCTCCAAGGCCAAAAGGAAGAAGAGTGTTCATTTC
ACACCCGAACAAAAACTTATTTCTGAAGAAGATCTGTAAGGCGCGCCTTCGAATTAATTAAGGCCGCGAC
TCTAGAATTCGATATCAAGCTTATCGATAATCAACCTCTGGATTACAAAATTTGTGAAAGATTGACTGGT
ATTCTTAACTATGTTGCTCCTTTTACGCTATGTGGATACGCTGCTTTAATGCCTTTGTATCATGCTATTG
CTTCCCGTATGGCTTTCATTTTCTCCTCCTTGTATAAATCCTGGTTGCTGTCTCTTTATGAGGAGTTGTG
GCCCGTTGTCAGGCAACGTGGCGTGGTGTGCACTGTGTTTGCTGACGCAACCCCCACTGGTTGGGGCATT
GCCACCACCTGTCAGCTCCTTTCCGGGACTTTCGCTTTCCCCCTCCCTATTGCCACGGCGGAACTCATCG
CCGCCTGCCTTGCCCGCTGCTGGACAGGGGCTCGGCTGTTGGGCACTGACAATTCCGTGGTGTTGTCGGG
GAAATCATCGTCCTTTCCTTGGCTGCTCGCCTGTGTTGCCACCTGGATTCTGCGCGGGACGTCCTTCTGC
TACGTCCCTTCGGCCCTCAATCCAGCGGACCTTCCTTCCCGCGGCCTGCTGCCGGCTCTGCGGCCTCTTC
CGCGTCTTCGCCTTCGCCCTCAGACGAGTCGGATCTCCCTTTGGGCCGCCTCCCCGCATCGATACCGTCG
ACCTCGAGACCTAGAAAAACATGGAGCAATCACAAGTAGCAATACAGCAGCTACCAATGCTGATTGTGCC
TGGCTAGAAGCACAAGAGGAGGAGGAGGTGGGTTTTCCAGTCACACCTCAGGTACCTTTAAGACCAATGA
CTTACAAGGCAGCTGTAGATCTTAGCCACTTTTTAAAAGAAAAGGGGGGACTGGAAGGGCTAATTCACTC
CCAACGAAGACAAGATATCCTTGATCTGTGGATCTACCACACACAAGGCTACTTCCCTGATTGGCAGAAC
TACACACCAGGGCCAGGGATCAGATATCCACTGACCTTTGGATGGTGCTACAAGCTAGTACCAGTTGAGC
AAGAGAAGGTAGAAGAAGCCAATGAAGGAGAGAACACCCGCTTGTTACACCCTGTGAGCCTGCATGGGAT
GGATGACCCGGAGAGAGAAGTATTAGAGTGGAGGTTTGACAGCCGCCTAGCATTTCATCACATGGCCCGA
GAGCTGCATCCGGACTGTACTGGGTCTCTCTGGTTAGACCAGATCTGAGCCTGGGAGCTCTCTGGCTAAC
TAGGGAACCCACTGCTTAAGCCTCAATAAAGCTTGCCTTGAGTGCTTCAAGTAGTGTGTGCCCGTCTGTT
GTGTGACTCTGGTAACTAGAGATCCCTCAGACCCTTTTAGTCAGTGTGGAAAATCTCTAGCAGGGCCCGT
TTAAACCCGCTGATCAGCCTCGACTGTGCCTTCTAGTTGCCAGCCATCTGTTGTTTGCCCCTCCCCCGTG
CCTTCCTTGACCCTGGAAGGTGCCACTCCCACTGTCCTTTCCTAATAAAATGAGGAAATTGCATCGCATT
GTCTGAGTAGGTGTCATTCTATTCTGGGGGGTGGGGTGGGGCAGGACAGCAAGGGGGAGGATTGGGAAGA
CAATAGCAGGCATGCTGGGGATGCGGTGGGCTCTATGGCTTCTGAGGCGGAAAGAACCAGCTGGGGCTCT
AGGGGGTATCCCC
[124 nt withheld, positions 8764-8887]
C
[91 nt withheld, positions 8889-8979]
A
[49 nt withheld, positions 8981-9029]
CCTTTGACGTTGGAGTCCACGTTCTTT
[37 nt withheld, positions 9057-9093]
ACCCTATCTCGGTCTATTCTTTTGATTTATAAGGGATTTTGCCGATTTCGGCCTATTGGTTAAAAAATGA
GCTGATTTAACAAAAATTTAACGCGAATTAATTCTGTGGAATGTGTGTCAGTTAGGGTGTGGAAAGTCCC
CAGGCTCCCCAGCAGGCAGAAGTATGCAAAGCATGCATCTCAATTAGTCAGCAACCAGGTGTGGAAAGTC
CCCAGGCTCCCCAGCAGGCAGAAGTATGCAAAGCATGCATCTCAATTAGTCAGCAACCATAGTCCCGCCC
CTAACTCCGCCCATCCCGCCCCTAACTCCGCCCAGTTCCGCCCATTCTCCGCCCCATGGCTGACTAATTT
TTTTTATTTATGCAGAGGCCGAGGCCGCCTCTGCCTCTGAGCTATTCCAGAAGTAGTGAGGAGGCTTTTT
TGGAGGCCTAGGCTTTTGCAAAAAGCTCCCGGGAGCTTGTATATCCATTTTCGGATCTGATCAGCACGTG
TTGACAATTAATCATCGGCATAGTATATCGGCATAGTATAATACGACAAGGTGAGGAACTAAACCATGGC
CAAGTTGACCAGTGCCGTTCCGGTGCTCACCGCGCGCGACGTCGCCGGAGCGGTCGAGTTCTGGACCGAC
CGGCTCGGGTTCTCCCGGGACTTCGTGGAGGACGACTTCGCCGGTGTGGTCCGGGACGACGTGACCCTGT
TCATCAGCGCGGTCCAGGACCAGGTGGTGCCGGACAACACCCTGGCCTGGGTGTGGGTGCGCGGCCTGGA
CGAGCTGTACGCCGAGTGGTCGGAGGTCGTGTCCACGAACTTCCGGGACGCCTCCGGGCCGGCCATGACC
GAGATCGGCGAGCAGCCGTGGGGGCGGGAGTTCGCCCTGCGCGACCCGGCCGGCAACTGCGTGCACTTCG
TGGCCGAGGAGCAGGACTGACACGTGCTACGAGATTTCGATTCCACCGCCGCCTTCTATGAAAGGTTGGG
CTTCGGAATCGTTTTCCGGGACGCCGGCTGGATGATCCTCCAGCGCGGGGATCTCATGCTGGAGTTCTTC
GCCCACCCCAACTTGTTTATTGCAGCTTATAATGGTTACAAATAAAGCAATAGCATCACAAATTTCACAA
ATAAAGCATTTTTTTCACTGCATTCTAGTTGTGGTTTGTCCAAACTCATCAATGTATCTTATCATGTCTG
TATACCGTCGACCTCTAGCTAGAGCTTGGCGTAATCATGGTCATAGCTGTTTCCTGTGTGAAATTGTTAT
CCGCTCACAATTCCACACAACATACGAGCCGGAAGCATAAAGTGTAAAGCCTGGGGTGCCTAATGAGTGA
GCTAACTCACATTAATTGCGTTGCGCTCACTGCCCGCTTTCCAGTCGGGAAACCTGTCGTGCCAGCTGCA
TTAATGAATCGGCCAACGCGCGGGGAGAGGCGGTTTGCGTATTGGGCGCTCTTCCGCTTCCTCGCTCACT
GACTCGCTGCGCTCGGTCGTTCGGCTGCGGCGAGCGGTATCAGCTCACTCAAAGGCGGTAATACGGTTAT
CCACAGAATCAGGGGATAACGCAGGAAAGAACATGTGAGCAAAAGGCCAGCAAAAGGCCAGGAACCGTAA
AAAGGCCGCGTTGCTGGCGTTTTTCCATAGGCTCCGCCCCCCTGACGAGCATCACAAAAATCGACGCTCA
AGTCAGAGGTGGCGAAACCCGACAGGACTATAAAGATACCAGGCGTTTCCCCCTGGAAGCTCCCTCGTGC
GCTCTCCTGTTCCGACCCTGCCGCTTACCGGATACCTGTCCGCCTTTCTCCCTTCGGGAAGCGTGGCGCT
TTCTCATAGCTCACGCTGTAGGTATCTCAGTTCGGTGTAGGTCGTTCGCTCCAAGCTGGGCTGTGTGCAC
GAACCCCCCGTTCAGCCCGACCGCTGCGCCTTATCCGGTAACTATCGTCTTGAGTCCAACCCGGTAAGAC
ACGACTTATCGCCACTGGCAGCAGCCACTGGTAACAGGATTAGCAGAGCGAGGTATGTAGGCGGTGCTAC
AGAGTTCTTGAAGTGGTGGCCTAACTACGGCTACACTAGAAGAACAGTATTTGGTATCTGCGCTCTGCTG
AAGCCAGTTACCTTCGGAAAAAGAGTTGGTAGCTCTTGATCCGGCAAACAAACCACCGCTGGTAGCGGTG
GTTTTTTTGTTTGCAAGCAGCAGATTACGCGCAGAAAAAAAGGATCTCAAGAAGATCCTTTGATCTTTTC
TACGGGGTCTGACGCTCAGTGGAACGAAAACTCACGTTAAGGGATTTTGGTCATGAGATTATCAAAAAGG
ATCTTCACCTAGATCCTTTTAAATTAAAAATGAAGTTTTAAATCAATCTAAAGTATATATGAGTAAACTT
GGTCTGACAGTTACCAATGCTTAATCAGTGAGGCACCTATCTCAGCGATCTGTCTATTTCGTTCATCCAT
AGTTGCCTGACTCCCCGTCGTGTAGATAACTACGATACGGGAGGGCTTACCATCTGGCCCCAGTGCTGCA
ATGATACCGCGAGACCCACGCTCACCGGCTCCAGATTTATCAGCAATAAACCAGCCAGCCGGAAGGGCCG
AGCGCAGAAGTGGTCCTGCAACTTTATCCGCCTCCATCCAGTCTATTAATTGTTGCCGGGAAGCTAGAGT
AAGTAGTTCGCCAGTTAATAGTTTGCGCAACGTTGTTGCCATTGCTACAGGCATCGTGGTGTCACGCTCG
TCGTTTGGTATGGCTTCATTCAGCTCCGGTTCCCAACGATCAAGGCGAGTTACATGATCCCCCATGTTGT
GCAAAAAAGCGGTTAGCTCCTTCGGTCCTCCGATCGTTGTCAGAAGTAAGTTGGCCGCAGTGTTATCACT
CATGGTTATGGCAGCACTGCATAATTCTCTTACTGTCATGCCATCCGTAAGATGCTTTTCTGTGACTGGT
GAGTACTCAACCAAGTCATTCTGAGAATAGTGTATGCGGCGACCGAGTTGCTCTTGCCCGGCGTCAATAC
GGGATAATACCGCGCCACATAGCAGAACTTTAAAAGTGCTCATCATTGGAAAACGTTCTTCGGGGCGAAA
ACTCTCAAGGATCTTACCGCTGTTGAGATCCAGTTCGATGTAACCCACTCGTGCACCCAACTGATCTTCA
GCATCTTTTACTTTCACCAGCGTTTCTGGGTGAGCAAAAACAGGAAGGCAAAATGCCGCAAAAAAGGGAA
TAAGGGCGACACGGAAATGTTGAATACTCATACTCTTCCTTTTTCAATATTATTGAAGCATTTATCAGGG
TTATTGTCTCATGAGCGGATACATATTTGAATGTATTTAGAAAAATAAACAAATAGGGGTTCCGCGCACA
TTTCCCCGAAAAGTGCCACCTGACGTCGACGGATCGGGAGATCTCCC
Features (pLannotate 1.2.2; 31 found; start..end, strand, type, name):
      8..60      -  misc_feature   bom (fragment): basis of mobility region from pBR322
    215..594     +  enhancer       CMV enhancer: human cytomegalovirus immediate early enhancer
    595..794     +  promoter       CMV promoter: human cytomegalovirus (CMV) immediate early promoter
    812..992     +  LTR            5' LTR (truncated): truncated 5' long terminal repeat (LTR) from HIV-1
   1039..1164    +  misc_feature   HIV-1 Ψ: packaging signal of human immunodeficiency virus type 1
   1148..1511    +  CDS            HIV-1 gag (fragment): gag protein from human immunodeficiency virus 1; gag
   1657..1890    +  misc_feature   RRE: The Rev response element (RRE) of HIV-1 allows for Rev-dependent mRNA export from the nucleus to the cytoplasm.
   2267..2367    +  CDS            Rev (fragment): human immunodeficiency virus 1 (HIV-1) Rev protein; rev; enhances nuclear export of unspliced and incompletely spliced viral mRNAs
   2417..2534    +  misc_feature   cPPT/CTS: central polypurine tract and central termination sequence of HIV-1
   2603..3050    +  promoter       hSyn promoter: human synapsin I promoter; confers neuron-specific expression (Kügler et al., 2003)
   3072..3767    +  CDS            mKate2: mKate2 is a basic (constitutively fluorescent) red fluorescent protein published in 2009, derived from Entacmaea quadricolor. It is reported to be a rapidly-maturing monomer with moderate acid sensitivity.
   3840..7076    +  CDS            Rimbp2: RIMB2_MOUSE - Also known as Kiaa0318, Rbp2. Experimental evidence at protein level: Swiss-Prot protein existence level 1. Plays a role in the synaptic transmission as bifunctional linker that interacts simultaneously with RIMS1, RIMS2, CACNA1D and CACNA1B. From Mus musculus (Mouse).
   7145..7169    +  misc_feature   MCS (fragment): pBluescript multiple cloning site
   7169..7757    +  misc_feature   WPRE: woodchuck hepatitis virus posttranscriptional regulatory element
   7694..8275    +  CDS            nef (fragment): NEF_HV1H2 - Experimental evidence at protein level: Swiss-Prot protein existence level 1. Extracellular Nef protein targets CD4(+) T-lymphocytes for apoptosis by interacting with CXCR4 surface receptors. From Human immunodeficiency virus type 1 group M subtype B (isolate HXB2) (HIV-1).
   8282..8462    +  LTR            5' LTR (truncated): truncated 5' long terminal repeat (LTR) from HIV-1
   8494..8718    +  polyA_signal   bGH poly(A) signal: bovine growth hormone polyadenylation signal
   8722..8743    +  promoter       SV40 promoter (fragment): SV40 enhancer and early promoter
   8764..9192    +  rep_origin     f1 ori (sequence partly withheld): f1 bacteriophage origin of replication; arrow indicates direction of (+) strand synthesis
   9206..9535    +  promoter       SV40 promoter: SV40 enhancer and early promoter
   9583..9630    +  promoter       EM7 promoter: synthetic bacterial promoter&nbsp
   9649..10023   +  CDS            BleoR: antibiotic-binding protein; Sh ble from Streptoalloteichus hindustanus; confers resistance to bleomycin, phleomycin, and Zeocin™
  10033..10158   +  CDS            ble (fragment): BLE_KLEPN - Experimental evidence at protein level: Swiss-Prot protein existence level 1. Binding protein with a strong affinity to the bleomycin family of antibiotics. Binds to CL990; an antimitotic-antibiotic compound. From Klebsiella pneumoniae.
  10153..10274   +  polyA_signal   SV40 poly(A) signal: SV40 polyadenylation signal
  10345..10367   -  protein_bind   lac operator (fragment): The lac repressor binds to the lac operator to inhibit transcription in E. coli. This inhibition can be relieved by adding lactose or isopropyl-β-D-thiogalactopyranoside (IPTG). lac repressor encoded by lacI
  10371..10401   -  promoter       lac promoter: promoter for the E. coli lac operon
  10416..10437   -  protein_bind   CAP binding site: CAP binding activates transcription in the presence of cAMP. E. coli catabolite activator protein
  10450..10542   -  CDS            lacI (fragment): lac repressor; lacI; The lac repressor binds to the lac operator to inhibit transcription in E. coli. This inhibition can be relieved by adding lactose or isopropyl-β-D-thiogalactopyranoside (IPTG).
  10725..11313   -  rep_origin     ori: high-copy-number ColE1/pMB1/pBR322/pUC origin of replication
  11484..12344   -  CDS            AmpR: β-lactamase; bla; confers resistance to ampicillin, carbenicillin, and related antibiotics
  12345..12449   -  promoter       AmpR promoter: bla
