[The description below was written by a language model from this plasmid's Addgene catalogue record and pLannotate feature annotations shown in this document.]
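Description:
f(syn)w-CMV-mKate2-p2A-RimBP2 is a 12.5 kb HIV-1-derived lentiviral transfer plasmid for mammalian expression of mouse RIM-binding protein 2 (Rimbp2) together with a red fluorescent marker. It is propagated in E. coli through a high-copy ColE1/pUC-type origin with ampicillin selection (AmpR under its own bla promoter). The backbone also carries an f1 origin and an SV40/EM7-driven BleoR cassette with an SV40 poly(A) signal, which could in principle confer Zeocin resistance in bacteria or mammalian cells. This cassette lies outside the LTR-flanked region, so it would not be packaged into virus.

The viral portion has a CMV enhancer/promoter fused to a truncated 5' LTR, which drives production of genomic RNA in packaging cells. This is followed by the Ψ packaging signal with a gag fragment, the RRE for Rev-dependent nuclear export, and the cPPT/CTS. A second truncated LTR and a bGH poly(A) signal close the unit. Between these elements, the annotated internal promoter is human synapsin I, which matches the catalogue field. The "CMV" in the plasmid name appears to correspond only to the element upstream of the 5' LTR.

The synapsin promoter drives a single open reading frame encoding mKate2, a P2A self-cleaving peptide (not separately annotated, but it fits the gap between the two coding sequences) and Rimbp2, followed by a WPRE to enhance transcript expression. Ribosomal skipping at P2A yields free mKate2 as a marker of expressing cells and a separate RIM-BP2 that is not fused to the fluorophore. RIM-BP2 is an active-zone scaffold that links RIM proteins to voltage-gated calcium channels. The associated publication concerns reconstituting synthetic ribbon-type active zones in a heterologous expression system.
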