Addgene plasmid #241989: f(syn)w-CMV-mKate2-p2A-RimBP2
Purpose: Insert coding for mouse RBP2 (accession ID NP_001074857.1) with an N-terminal mKATE2 with a p2A cleavage site cloned inframe into a f(syn)w-mKATE2-p2A.
Depositing lab: Tobias Moser. Depositing organization: Universitaetsmedizin Goettingen. Publication: Establishing synthetic ribbon-type active zones in a heterologous expression system. Kapoor R, Do TT, Schwenzer N, Petrovic A, Dresbach T, Lehnart SE, Fernandez-Busnadiego R, Moser T. Elife. 2026 Jan 13;13:RP98254. doi: 10.7554/eLife.98254. PubMed 41528127.
Backbone
  Vector backbone: f(syn)w-mKate2-P2A
  Vector type: Mammalian Expression, Lentiviral
Growth in bacteria
  Bacterial resistance: Ampicillin, 100 μg/mL
  Growth temperature: 37°C
  Growth strain: NEB Stable
  Copy number: Unknown
Gene/Insert
  Gene/Insert name: RIM-BP2
  Species: M. musculus (mouse)
  Insert size (bp): 3267
  GenBank ID: NP_001074857.1
  Entrez Gene: Rimbp2 (a.k.a. A930033C01Rik, mKIAA0318)
  Promoter: human Synapsin
  Tag / fusion protein: mKate2-p2A-RIMBP2 (N terminal on backbone)
  Cloning method: Unknown
  Sequencing primers: 5′ GCAGGAGATGTTGAAGAAAA
Resource information
  A portion of this plasmid was derived from a plasmid made by: Obtained from Maria Magdalena Picher who previously cloned the construct while at the Institute for Auditory Neuroscience, University Medical Centre, Göttingen
Terms and licenses: Academic/Nonprofit Terms; Industry Terms: Not Available to Industry
Depositor comments: Please visit https://doi.org/10.7554/eLife.98254.1 for the ELife preprint.
How to cite: f(syn)w-CMV-mKate2-p2A-RimBP2 was a gift from Tobias Moser (Addgene plasmid # 241989 ; http://n2t.net/addgene:241989 ; RRID:Addgene_241989)
